Addgene plasmid #13427: CAG pShuttle
Purpose: (Empty Backbone)
Depositing lab: Ronald Kahn. Depositing organization: Joslin Diabetes Center.
Backbone
  Vector backbone: pShuttle
  Modifications to backbone: CAG promoter inserted into pShuttle (CAG promoter = a combination of chicken beta-actin promoter and cytomegalovirus immediate-early enhancer)
  Vector type: Mammalian Expression, Adenoviral
Growth in bacteria
  Bacterial resistance: Kanamycin, 50 μg/mL
  Growth temperature: 37°C
  Growth strain: DH5alpha
  Copy number: High Copy
Gene/Insert
  Gene/Insert name: None
  Cloning method: Restriction Enzyme
  Sequencing primers: 5′ pCAG-F
Terms and licenses: Academic/Nonprofit Terms; Industry Terms: Not Available to Industry
Depositor comments: pShuttle is used to make adenovirus in the AdEasy system. The CAG promoter was inserted for stronger expression and a MCS compatible with pBS. See author's map for more information.
How to cite: CAG pShuttle was a gift from Ronald Kahn (Addgene plasmid # 13427 ; http://n2t.net/addgene:13427 ; RRID:Addgene_13427)
