[The description below was written by a language model from this plasmid's Addgene catalogue record and pLannotate feature annotations shown in this document.]
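Description:
CAG pShuttle is an empty adenoviral shuttle vector for the AdEasy system, built by inserting a CAG promoter cassette into the pShuttle backbone. It carries no insert. The depositor notes that the CAG promoter was added for stronger mammalian expression, together with a multiple cloning site compatible with pBluescript, so a gene of interest can be introduced by restriction cloning. In bacteria the plasmid is maintained at high copy from a ColE1/pUC-type origin and selected with kanamycin through the Tn5 aminoglycoside phosphotransferase gene (NeoR/KanR). An f1 origin is also annotated. The short β-lactamase, Tn5 transposase and bom fragments appear to be backbone remnants rather than functional elements.

The annotated sequence (about 9 kb) begins with the left adenovirus serotype 5 inverted terminal repeat and the Ad5 Ψ packaging signal, which is needed for encapsidation of the viral genome. Next comes the expression cassette: CMV immediate-early enhancer, chicken β-actin promoter (noted as carrying a 21-bp deletion relative to the standard version) and the chimeric chicken β-actin/rabbit β-globin intron. Then come a short globin-derived fragment and the rabbit β-globin polyadenylation signal. The cloning site is not annotated as a separate feature there, and the record refers to the depositor's map for details. Downstream lie adenoviral segments covering the pIX and IVa2 genes and, separately, part of the E4 region next to the right ITR. In AdEasy-type shuttles these regions act as homology arms for recombination in bacteria with an adenoviral backbone plasmid. That step yields a recombinant adenoviral genome in which the transgene is expressed from the CAG promoter.
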