Features (pLannotate 1.2.2; 20 found; start..end, strand, type, name):
      1..103     +  repeat_region  ITR: inverted terminal repeat of human adenovirus serotype 5 inverted
    191..341     +  misc_signal    Ad5 Ψ: packaging signal for adenovirus serotype 5
    345..364     -  misc_feature   MCS (fragment): pBluescript multiple cloning site
    363..402     +  enhancer       CMV enhancer (fragment): human cytomegalovirus immediate early enhancer
    411..790     +  enhancer       CMV enhancer: human cytomegalovirus immediate early enhancer
    792..1049    +  promoter       chicken β-actin promoter: contains a 21-bp deletion relative to the standard chicken β-actin promoter
   1050..2066    +  intron         chimeric intron: chimera between introns from chicken β-actin and rabbit β-globin
   2182..2253    +  CDS            HBB (fragment): HBB_PONPY - Experimental evidence at transcript level: Swiss-Prot protein existence level 2. Involved in oxygen transport from the lung to the various peripheral tissues. From Pongo pygmaeus (Bornean orangutan).
   2324..2379    +  polyA_signal   β-globin poly(A) signal: rabbit β-globin polyadenylation signal (Gil and Proudfoot, 1987)
   2827..3246    +  CDS            IX: CAP9_ADE05 - Experimental evidence at protein level: Swiss-Prot protein existence level 1. Structural component of the virion that acts as a cement protein on the capsid exterior and forms triskelion structures consisting of three molecules that stabilize three hexon trimers at the center of each icosahedral facet and fixes the peripentonal hexons. Dispensable for assembly. During virus entry, recruits the anterograde motor kinesin-1 to the capsid docked at the nuclear pore complex thereby subjecting the docked capsid to a pulling force. The resulting tension leads to capsid disruption, disper
   3312..4646    -  CDS            IVa2: PKG1_ADE05 - Experimental evidence at protein level: Swiss-Prot protein existence level 1. Component of the packaging machinery which encapsidates the viral DNA into preformed capsids and transcriptional activator of the viral major late promoter (MLP). Binds, along with packaging proteins 2 and 3, to the specific packaging sequence on the left end of viral genomic DNA and displays ATPase activity thereby providing the power stroke of the packaging machinery. The activity of packaging protein IVa2 is stimulated by protein 33K which acts as a terminase. May be the protein that pumps DNA into th
   5019..5180    -  CDS            E4RF2_ADE02 (fragment): Protein predicted: Swiss-Prot protein existence level 4. From Human adenovirus C serotype 2 (HAdV-2) (Human adenovirus 2).
   5231..5614    -  CDS            E4RF1_ADE02: Experimental evidence at protein level: Swiss-Prot protein existence level 1. May modulate tight-junctions functions of infected cells through interactions with PDZ proteins. E4 ORF1 has ben show for Adenovirus 9 to interact with protein involved in tight junction regulation. May play a role in mTOR activation by activating PI3- kinase, thus overriding cellular checkpoint for translation. From Human adenovirus C serotype 2 (HAdV-2) (Human adenovirus 2).
   5924..6026    -  repeat_region  ITR: inverted terminal repeat of human adenovirus serotype 5 inverted
   6046..6100    +  misc_feature   bom (fragment): basis of mobility region from pBR322
   6286..6874    -  rep_origin     ori: high-copy-number ColE1/pMB1/pBR322/pUC origin of replication
   7046..7360    -  CDS            bla(M) (fragment): β-lactamase lacking the signal sequence; bla(M); allows cytosolic expression of β-lactamase
   7405..7674    +  CDS            tnpA (fragment): TN5P_ECOLX - Also known as tnp. Experimental evidence at protein level: Swiss-Prot protein existence level 1. Mediates transposition of transposon Tn5 by a 'cut and paste' mechanism. First, the monomeric transposase binds the 19 bp inverted DNA repeats flanking the transposon. Then, dimerization of the DNA- bound transposase creates a synaptic DNA complex. After nicking of the first DNA strand, excision of the transposon proceeds through a series of intermediates. The transposase then mediates the insertion of the transposon at a new site by strand transfer. The activity of the wild- type tran
   7706..8500    +  CDS            NeoR/KanR: aminoglycoside phosphotransferase from Tn5; aph(3')-II (or nptII); confers resistance to neomycin, kanamycin, and G418 (Geneticin®)
   8570..8928    -  rep_origin     f1 ori (sequence partly withheld): f1 bacteriophage origin of replication; arrow indicates direction of (+) strand synthesis
>Addgene plasmid #13427 | CAG pShuttle | addgene full sequence | sequence record 258367 | Addgene NGS Result
CATCATCAATAATATACCTTATTTTGGATTGAAGCCAATATGATAATGAGGGGGTGGAGTTTGTGACGTG
GCGCGGGGCGTGGGAACGGGGCGGGTGACGTAGTAGTGTGGCGGAAGTGTGATGTTGCAAGTGTGGCGGA
ACACATGTAAGCGACGGATGTGGCAAAAGTGACGTTTTTGGTGTGCGCCGGTGTACACAGGAAGTGACAA
TTTTCGCGCGGTTTTAGGCGGATGTTGTAGTAAATTTGGGCGTAACCGAGTAAGATTTGGCCATTTTCGC
GGGAAAACTGAATAAGAGGAAGTGAAATCTGAATAATTTTGTGTTACTCATAGCGCGTAATACTGGTACC
GGGCCCCCCCTCGACATTGATTATTGACTAGTTATTAATAGTAATCAATTACSSCCCCTCGACATTGATT
ATTGACTAGTTATTAATAGTAATCAATTACGGGGTCATTAGTTCATAGCCCATATATGGAGTTCCGCGTT
ACATAACTTACGGTAAATGGCCCGCCTGGCTGACCGCCCAACGACCCCCGCCCATTGACGTCAATAATGA
CGTATGTTCCCATAGTAACGCCAATAGGGACTTTCCATTGACGTCAATGGGTGGAGTATTTACGGTAAAC
TGCCCACTTGGCAGTACATCAAGTGTATCATATGCCAAGTACGCCCCCTATTGACGTCAATGACGGTAAA
TGGCCCGCCTGGCATTATGCCCAGTACATGACCTTATGGGACTTTCCTACTTGGCAGTACATCTACGTAT
TAGTCATCGCTATTACCATGGTCGAGGTGAGCCCCACGTTCTGCTTCACTCTCCCCATCTCCCCCCCCTC
CCCACCCCCAATTTTGTATTTATTTATTTTTTAATTATTTTGTGCAGCGATGGGGGCGGGGGGGGGGGGG
GGGGGCGCGCGGGGGGGGGGGSGGGGCGRGGCGGAGAGGTGCGGCGGCAGCCAATCAGAGCGGCGCGCTC
CGAAAGTTTCCTTTTATGGCGAGGCGGCGGCGGCGGCGGCCCTATAAAAAGCGAAGCGCGCGGCGGGCGG
GAGTCGCTGCGCGCTGCCTTCGCCCCGTGCCCCGCTCCGCCGCCGCCTCGCGCCGCCCGCCCCGGCTCTG
ACTGACCGCGTTACTCCCACAGGTGAGCGGGCGGGACGGCCCTTCTCCTCCGGGCTGTAATTAGCGCTTG
GTTTAATGACGGCTTGTTTCTTTTCTGTGGCTGCGTGAAAGCCTTGAGGGGCTCCGGGAGGGCCCTTTGT
GCGGGGGGAGCGGCTCGGGGGGTGCGTGCGTGTGTGTGTGCGTGGGGAGCGCCGCGTGCGGCTCCGCGCT
GCCCGGCGGCTGTGAGCGCTGCGGGCGCGGCGCGGGGCTTTGTGCGCTCCGCAGTGTGCGCGAGGGGAGC
GCGGCCGGGGGCGGTGCCCCGCGGTGCGGGGGGGGCTGCGAGGGGAACAAAGGCTGCGTGCGGGGTGTGT
GCGTGGGGGGGTGAGCAGGGGGTGTGGGCGCGTCGGTCGGGCTGCAACCCCCCCTGCACCCCCCTCCCCG
AGTTGCTGAGCACGGCCCGGCTTCGGGTGCGGGGCTCCGTACGGGGCGTGGCGCGGGGCTCGCCGTGCCG
GGCGGGGGGTGGCGGCAGGTGGGGGTGCCGGGCGGGGCGGGGCCGCCTCGGGCCGGGGAGGGCTCGGGGG
AGGGGCGCGGCGGCCCCCGGAGCGCCGGCGGCTGTCGAGGCGCGGCGAGCCGCAGCCATTGCCTTTTATG
GTAATCGTGCGAGAGGGCGCAGGGACTTCCTTTGTCCCAAATCTGTGCGGAGCCGAAATCTGGGAGGCGC
CGCCGCACCCCCTCTAGCGGGCGCGGGGCGAAGCGGTGCGGCGCCGGCAGGAAGGAAATGGGCGGGGAGG
GCCTTCGTGCGTCGCCGCGCCGCCGTCCCCTTCTCCCTCTCCAGCCTCGGGGCTGTCCGCGGGGGGACGG
CTGCCTTCGGGGGGGACGGGGCAGGGCGGGGTTCGGCTTCTGGCGTGTGACCGGCGGCTCTAGAGCCTCT
GCTAACCATGTTCATGCCTTCTTCTTTTTCCTACAGCTCCTGGGCAACGTGCTGGTTATTGTGCTGTCTC
ATCATTTTGGCAAAGAATTAGCGGCCGCGCTACTATTTAAATGATATCAAGCTTCCTGCAGGGTCGACGG
TACCAGGCCGCACTCCTCAGGTGCAGGCTGCCTATCAGAAGGTGGTGGCTGGTGTGGCCAATGCCCTGGC
TCACAAATACCACTGAGATCTTTTTCCCTCTGCCAAAAATTATGGGGACATCATGAAGCCCCTTGAGCAT
CTGACTTCTGGCTAATAAAGGAAATTTATTTTCATTGCAATAGTGTGTTGGAATTTTTTGTGTCTCTCAC
TCGGAAGGACATATGGGAGGGCAAATCATTTAAAACATCAGAATGAGTATTTGGTTTAGAGTTTGGCAAC
ATATGCCCATATGCTGGCTGCCATGAACAAAGGTTGGCTATAAAGAGGTCATCAGTATATGAAACAGCCC
CCTGCTGTCCATTCCTTATTCCATAGAAAAGCCTTGACTTGAGGTTAGATTTTTTTTATATTTTGTTTTG
TGTTATTTTTTTCTTTAACATCCCTAAAATTTTCCTTACATGTTTTACTAGCCAGATTTTTCCTCCTCTC
CTGACTACTCCCAGTCATAGCTGTCCCTCTTCTCTTATGGAGATCCCTCGACCCCTCGAGGGCCCAAGCT
GTTTGGGGGATCTGGGCGTGGTTAAGGGTGGGAAAGAATATATAAGGTGGGGGTCTTATGTAGTTTTGTA
TCTGTTTTGCAGCAGCCGCCGCCGCCATGAGCACCAACTCGTTTGATGGAAGCATTGTGAGCTCATATTT
GACAACGCGCATGCCCCCATGGGCCGGGGTGCGTCAGAATGTGATGGGCTCCAGCATTGATGGTCGCCCC
GTCCTGCCCGCAAACTCTACTACCTTGACCTACGAGACCGTGTCTGGAACGCCGTTGGAGACTGCAGCCT
CCGCCGCCGCTTCAGCCGCTGCAGCCACCGCCCGCGGGATTGTGACTGACTTTGCTTTCCTGAGCCCGCT
TGCAAGCAGTGCAGCTTCCCGTTCATCCGCCCGCGATGACAAGTTGACGGCTCTTTTGGCACAATTGGAT
TCTTTGACCCGGGAACTTAATGTCGTTTCTCAGCAGCTGTTGGATCTGCGCCAGCAGGTTTCTGCCCTGA
AGGCTTCCTCCCCTCCCAATGCGGTTTAAAACATAAATAAAAAACCAGACTCTGTTTGGATTTGGATCAA
GCAAGTGTCTTGCTGTCTTTATTTAGGGGTTTTGCGCGCGCGGTAGGCCCGGGACCAGCGGTCTCGGTCG
TTGAGGGTCCTGTGTATTTTTTCCAGGACGTGGTAAAGGTGACTCTGGATGTTCAGATACATGGGCATAA
GCCCGTCTCTGGGGTGGAGGTAGCACCACTGCAGAGCTTCATGCTGCGGGGTGGTGTTGTAGATGATCCA
GTCGTAGCAGGAGCGCTGGGCGTGGTGCCTAAAAATGTCTTTCAGTAGCAAGCTGATTGCCAGGGGCAGG
CCCTTGGTGTAAGTGTTTACAAAGCGGTTAAGCTGGGATGGGTGCATACGTGGGGATATGAGATGCATCT
TGGACTGTATTTTTAGGTTGGCTATGTTCCCAGCCATATCCCTCCGGGGATTCATGTTGTGCAGAACCAC
CAGCACAGTGTATCCGGTGCACTTGGGAAATTTGTCATGTAGCTTAGAAGGAAATGCGTGGAAGAACTTG
GAGACGCCCTTGTGACCTCCAAGATTTTCCATGCATTCGTCCATAATGATGGCAATGGGCCCACGGGCGG
CGGCCTGGGCGAAGATATTTCTGGGATCACTAACGTCATAGTTGTGTTCCAGGATGAGATCGTCATAGGC
CATTTTTACAAAGCGCGGGCGGAGGGTGCCAGACTGCGGTATAATGGTTCCATCCGGCCCAGGGGCGTAG
TTACCCTCACAGATTTGCATTTCCCACGCTTTGAGTTCAGATGGGGGGATCATGTCTACCTGCGGGGCGA
TGAAGAAAACGGTTTCCGGGGTAGGGGAGATCAGCTGGGAAGAAAGCAGGTTCCTGAGCAGCTGCGACTT
ACCGCAGCCGGTGGGCCCGTAAATCACACCTATTACCGGCTGCAACTGGTAGTTAAGAGAGCTGCAGCTG
CCGTCATCCCTGAGCAGGGGGGCCACTTCGTTAAGCATGTCCCTGACTCGCATGTTTTCCCTGACCAAAT
CCGCCAGAAGGCGCTCGCCGCCCAGCGATAGCAGTTCTTGCAAGGAAGCAAAGTTTTTCAACGGTTTGAG
ACCGTCCGCCGTAGGCATGCTTTTGAGCGTTTGACCAAGCAGTTCCAGGCGGTCCCACAGCTCGGTCACC
TGCTCTACGGCATCTCGATCCAGCATATCTCCTCGTTTCGCGGGTTGGGGCGGCTTTCGCTGTACGGCAG
TAGTCGGTGCTCGTCCAGACGGGCCAGGGTCATGTCTTTCCACGGGCGCAGGGTCCTCGTCAGCGTAGTC
TGGGTCACGGTGAAGGGGTGCGCTCCGGGCTGCGCGCTGGCCAGGGTGCGCTTGAGGCTGGTCCTGCTGG
TGCTGAAGCGCTGCCGGTCTTCGCCCTGCGCGTCGGCCAGGTAGCATTTGACCATGGTGTCATAGTCCAG
CCCCTCCGCGGCGTGGCCCTTGGCGCGCAGCTTGCCCTTGGAGGAGGCGCCGCACGAGGGGCAGTGCAGA
CTTTTGAGGGCGTAGAGCTTGGGCGCGAGAAATACCGATTCCGGGGAGTAGGCATCCGCGCCGCAGGCCC
CGCAGACGGTCTCGCATTCCACGAGCCAGGTGAGCTCTGGCCGTTCGGGGTCAAAAACCAGGTTTCCCCC
ATGCTTTTTGATGCGTTTCTTACCTCTGGTTTCCATGAGCCGGTGTCCACGCTCGGTGACGAAAAGGCTG
TCCGTGTCCCCGTATACAGACTTGAGAGGGAGTTTAAACGAATTCAATAGCTTGTTGCATGGGCGGCGAT
ATAAAATGCAAGGTGCTGCTCAAAAAATCAGGCAAAGCCTCGCGCAAAAAAGAAAGCACATCGTAGTCAT
GCTCATGCAGATAAAGGCAGGTAAGCTCCGGAACCACCACAGAAAAAGACACCATTTTTCTCTCAAACAT
GTCTGCGGGTTTCTGCATAAACACAAAATAAAATAACAAAAAAACATTTAAACATTAGAAGCCTGTCTTA
CAACAGGAAAAACAACCCTTATAAGCATAAGACGGACTACGGCCATGCCGGCGTGACCGTAAAAAAACTG
GTCACCGTGATTAAAAAGCACCACCGACAGCTCCTCGGTCATGTCCGGAGTCATAATGTAAGACTCGGTA
AACACATCAGGTTGATTCACATCGGTCAGTGCTAAAAAGCGACCGAAATAGCCCGGGGGAATACATACCC
GCAGGCGTAGAGACAACATTACAGCCCCCATAGGAGGTATAACAAAATTAATAGGAGAGAAAAACACATA
AACACCTGAAAAACCCTCCTGCCTAGGCAAAATAGCACCCTCCCGCTCCAGAACAACATACAGCGCTTCC
ACAGCGGCAGCCATAACAGTCAGCCTTACCAGTAAAAAAGAAAACCTATTAAAAAAACACCACTCGACAC
GGCACCAGCTCAATCAGTCACAGTGTAAAAAAGGGCCAAGTGCAGAGCGAGTATATATAGGACTAAAAAA
TGACGTAACGGTTAAAGTCCACAAAAAACACCCAGAAAACCGCACGCGAACCTACGCCCAGAAACGAAAG
CCAAAAAACCCACAACTTCCTCAAATCGTCACTTCCGTTTTCCCACGTTACGTCACTTCCCATTTTAAGA
AAACTACAATTCCCAACACATACAAGTTACTCCGCCCTAAAACCTACGTCACCCGCCCCGTTCCCACGCC
CCGCGCCACGTCACAAACTCCACCCCCTCATTATCATATTGGCTTCAATCCAAAATAAGGTATATTATTG
ATGATGTTAATTAACATGCATGGATCCATATGCGGTGTGAAATACCGCACAGATGCGTAAGGAGAAAATA
CCGCATCAGGCGCTCTTCCGCTTCCTCGCTCACTGACTCGCTGCGCTCGGTCGTTCGGCTGCGGCGAGCG
GTATCAGCTCACTCAAAGGCGGTAATACGGTTATCCACAGAATCAGGGGATAACGCAGGAAAGAACATGT
GAGCAAAAGGCCAGCAAAAGGCCAGGAACCGTAAAAAGGCCGCGTTGCTGGCGTTTTTCCATAGGCTCCG
CCCCCCTGACGAGCATCACAAAAATCGACGCTCAAGTCAGAGGTGGCGAAACCCGACAGGACTATAAAGA
TACCAGGCGTTTCCCCCTGGAAGCTCCCTCGTGCGCTCTCCTGTTCCGACCCTGCCGCTTACCGGATACC
TGTCCGCCTTTCTCCCTTCGGGAAGCGTGGCGCTTTCTCATAGCTCACGCTGTAGGTATCTCAGTTCGGT
GTAGGTCGTTCGCTCCAAGCTGGGCTGTGTGCACGAACCCCCCGTTCAGCCCGACCGCTGCGCCTTATCC
GGTAACTATCGTCTTGAGTCCAACCCGGTAAGACACGACTTATCGCCACTGGCAGCAGCCACTGGTAACA
GGATTAGCAGAGCGAGGTATGTAGGCGGTGCTACAGAGTTCTTGAAGTGGTGGCCTAACTACGGCTACAC
TAGAAGGACAGTATTTGGTATCTGCGCTCTGCTGAAGCCAGTTACCTTCGGAAAAAGAGTTGGTAGCTCT
TGATCCGGCAAACAAACCACCGCTGGTAGCGGTGGTTTTTTTGTTTGCAAGCAGCAGATTACGCGCAGAA
AAAAAGGATCTCAAGAAGATCCTTTGATCTTTTCTACGGGGTCTGACGCTCAGTGGAACGAAAACTCACG
TTAAGGGATTTTGGTCATGAGATTATCAAAAAGGATCTTCACCTAGATCCTTTTAAATTAAAAATGAAGT
TTTAAATCAATCTAAAGTATATATGAGTAAACTTGGTCTGACAGTTACCAATGCTTAATCAGTGAGGCAC
CTATCTCAGCGATCTGTCTATTTCGTTCATCCATAGTTGCCTGACTCCCCGTCGTGTAGATAACTACGAT
ACGGGAGGGCTTACCATCTGGCCCCAGTGCTGCAATGATACCGCGAGACCCACGCTCACCGGCTCCAGAT
TTATCAGCAATAAACCAGCCAGCCGGAAGGGCCGAGCGCAGAAGTGGTCCTGCAACTTTATCCGCCTCCA
TCCAGTCTATTAATTGTTGCCGGGAAGCTAGAGTAAGTAGTTCGCCAGTTAATAGTTTGCGCAACGTTGT
TGCCATTGCTGCAGCCATGAGATTATCAAAAAGGATCTTCACCTAGATCCTTTTCACGTAGAAAGCCAGT
CCGCAGAAACGGTGCTGACCCCGGATGAATGTCAGCTACTGGGCTATCTGGACAAGGGAAAACGCAAGCG
CAAAGAGAAAGCAGGTAGCTTGCAGTGGGCTTACATGGCGATAGCTAGACTGGGCGGTTTTATGGACAGC
AAGCGAACCGGAATTGCCAGCTGGGGCGCCCTCTGGTAAGGTTGGGAAGCCCTGCAAAGTAAACTGGATG
GCTTTCTTGCCGCCAAGGATCTGATGGCGCAGGGGATCAAGCTCTGATCAAGAGACAGGATGAGGATCGT
TTCGCATGATTGAACAAGATGGATTGCACGCAGGTTCTCCGGCCGCTTGGGTGGAGAGGCTATTCGGCTA
TGACTGGGCACAACAGACAATCGGCTGCTCTGATGCCGCCGTGTTCCGGCTGTCAGCGCAGGGGCGCCCG
GTTCTTTTTGTCAAGACCGACCTGTCCGGTGCCCTGAATGAACTGCAAGACGAGGCAGCGCGGCTATCGT
GGCTGGCCACGACGGGCGTTCCTTGCGCAGCTGTGCTCGACGTTGTCACTGAAGCGGGAAGGGACTGGCT
GCTATTGGGCGAAGTGCCGGGGCAGGATCTCCTGTCATCTCACCTTGCTCCTGCCGAGAAAGTATCCATC
ATGGCTGATGCAATGCGGCGGCTGCATACGCTTGATCCGGCTACCTGCCCATTCGACCACCAAGCGAAAC
ATCGCATCGAGCGAGCACGTACTCGGATGGAAGCCGGTCTTGTCGATCAGGATGATCTGGACGAAGAGCA
TCAGGGGCTCGCGCCAGCCGAACTGTTCGCCAGGCTCAAGGCGAGCATGCCCGACGGCGAGGATCTCGTC
GTGACCCATGGCGATGCCTGCTTGCCGAATATCATGGTGGAAAATGGCCGCTTTTCTGGATTCATCGACT
GTGGCCGGCTGGGTGTGGCGGACCGCTATCAGGACATAGCGTTGGCTACCCGTGATATTGCTGAAGAGCT
TGGCGGCGAATGGGCTGACCGCTTCCTCGTGCTTTACGGTATCGCCGCTCCCGATTCGCAGCGCATCGCC
TTCTATCGCCTTCTTGACGAGTTCTTCTGAATTTTGTTAAAATTTTTGTTAAATCAGCTCATTTTTTAAC
CAATAGGCCGAAATCGGCAAAATCCCTTATAAATCAAAAGAATAGACCGAGATAGGGT
[37 nt withheld, positions 8599-8635]
AAAGAACGTGGACTCCAACGTCAAAGG
[49 nt withheld, positions 8663-8711]
T
[91 nt withheld, positions 8713-8803]
G
[124 nt withheld, positions 8805-8928]
CCATTCGCCATTCAGGATCGAATTAATTCTTAATTAA
