>Addgene plasmid #13427 | CAG pShuttle | addgene partial sequence | sequence record 19807 | pCAG-F 5'-GCAACGTGCTGGTTATTGTG-3'
CTTCCTGCAGGGTCGACGGTACCAGGCCGCACTCCTCAGGTGCAGGCTGCCTATCAGAAGGTGGTGGCTG
GTGTGGCCAATGCCCTGGCTCACAAATACCACTGAGATCTTTTTCCCTCTGCCAAAAATTATGGGGACAT
CATGAAGCCCCTTGAGCATCTGACTTCTGGCTAATAAAGGAAATTTATTTTCATTGCAATAGTGTGTTGG
AATTTTTTGTGTCTCTCACTCGGAAGGACATATGGGAGGGCAAATCATTTAAAACATCAGAATGAGTATT
TGGTTTAGAGTTTGGCAACATATGCCCATATGCTGGCTGCCATGAACAAAGGTTGGCTATAAAGAGGTCA
TCAGTATATGAAACAGCCCCCTGCTGTCCATTCCTTATTCCATAGAAAAGCCTTGACTTGAGGTTAGATT
TTTTTTATATTTTGTTTTGTGTTATTTTTTTCTTTAACATCCCTAAAATTTTCCTTACATGTTTTACTAG
CCAGATTTTTCCTCCTCTCCTGACTACTCCCAGTCATAGCTGTCCCTCTTCTCTTATGGAGATCCCTCGA
CCCCTCGAGGGCCCAAGCTGTTTGGGGGATCTGGGCGTGGTTAAGGGTGGGAAAGAATATATAAGG
